Addgene plasmid #107440: pYES2.1-cerMET10
Purpose: Overexpression of MET fusion protein in S. cerevisiae
Depositing lab: Clare O'Connor. Depositing organization: Boston College. Publication: Pathways over Time: Functional Genomics Research in an Introductory Laboratory Course. Reeves TD, Warner DM, Ludlow LH, O'Connor CM. CBE Life Sci Educ. 2018 Spring;17(1). pii: 17/1/ar1. doi: 10.1187/cbe.17-01-0012. PubMed 29326101.
Backbone
  Vector backbone: pYES2.1
  Backbone manufacturer: Invitrogen
  Backbone size w/o insert (bp): 5886
  Vector type: Yeast Expression
  Selectable markers: URA3
Growth in bacteria
  Bacterial resistance: Ampicillin, 100 μg/mL
  Growth temperature: 37°C
  Growth strain: DH5alpha
  Copy number: High Copy
Gene/Insert
  Gene/Insert name: MET10
  Species: S. cerevisiae (budding yeast)
  Insert size (bp): 3105
  Entrez Gene: MET10 (a.k.a. YFR030W)
  Promoter: GAL1
  Tag / fusion protein: V5-His (C terminal on insert)
  Cloning method: TOPO Cloning
  Sequencing primers: 5′ AATATACCTCTATACTTTAACGTC; 3′ ACCGAGGAGAGGGTTAGGGAT
Terms and licenses: Academic/Nonprofit Terms; Industry Terms: Not Available to Industry
Depositor comments: contains the coding sequence for the alpha subunit of sulfite reductase
How to cite: pYES2.1-cerMET10 was a gift from Clare O'Connor (Addgene plasmid # 107440 ; http://n2t.net/addgene:107440 ; RRID:Addgene_107440)
