[The description below was written by a language model from this plasmid's Addgene catalogue record and pLannotate feature annotations shown in this document.]
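Description:
pYES2.1-cerMET10 is a yeast expression plasmid built on the Invitrogen pYES2.1 TOPO-cloning backbone and designed to overexpress a tagged MET10 protein in Saccharomyces cerevisiae. It is an E. coli–yeast shuttle vector. In bacteria it replicates at high copy from a ColE1/pUC-type origin and is selected through the β-lactamase gene conferring ampicillin resistance. In yeast it is maintained episomally by the 2μ origin, with an adjacent fragment of the 2μ-derived RAF1 gene also annotated, and is selected by complementation of uracil auxotrophy with URA3 under its own promoter. This marker can also be counterselected with 5-FOA. An f1 origin is present for single-stranded DNA production. The short lacI and tet promoter fragments in the annotation appear to be backbone remnants rather than functional parts.

The insert is the 3,105 bp S. cerevisiae MET10 (YFR030W) coding sequence, which encodes the alpha subunit of sulfite reductase. This enzyme carries out the six-electron reduction of sulfite to sulfide in the pathway from sulfate to the sulfur amino acids. The gene sits downstream of the GAL1 promoter, which is regulated by Gal4 and induced by galactose, and transcription ends at the CYC1 terminator. A T7 promoter lies between GAL1 and the open reading frame. The coding sequence is fused at its C terminus to a V5-His tag. The feature table annotates only the V5 epitope, while the catalogue entry records the His portion. The tag allows detection and affinity purification of the fusion protein. The sequenced record of about 9 kb matches the sum of backbone and insert. The associated publication describes a functional genomics course for an introductory teaching laboratory, which suggests the plasmid's use in studying methionine-pathway genes in that setting.
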