Features (pLannotate 1.2.2; 15 found; start..end, strand, type, name):
      1..442     +  promoter       GAL1 promoter: S. cerevisiae GAL1; inducible promoter, regulated by Gal4
    474..492     +  promoter       T7 promoter: promoter for bacteriophage T7 RNA polymerase
    512..3616    +  CDS            MET10: MET10_YEAST - Experimental evidence at protein level: Swiss-Prot protein existence level 1. This enzyme catalyzes the 6-electron reduction of sulfite to sulfide. This is one of several activities required for the biosynthesis of L-cysteine from sulfate. From Saccharomyces cerevisiae (strain ATCC 204508 / S288c) (Baker's yeast).
   3647..3688    +  CDS            V5 tag: epitope tag from simian virus 5
   3736..3983    +  terminator     CYC1 terminator: S. cerevisiae CYC1; transcription terminator for CYC1
   3995..4048    -  CDS            lacI (fragment): lac repressor; lacI; The lac repressor binds to the lac operator to inhibit transcription in E. coli. This inhibition can be relieved by adding lactose or isopropyl-β-D-thiogalactopyranoside (IPTG).
   4231..4819    -  rep_origin     ori: high-copy-number ColE1/pMB1/pBR322/pUC origin of replication
   4990..5850    -  CDS            AmpR: β-lactamase; bla; confers resistance to ampicillin, carbenicillin, and related antibiotics
   5851..5867    -  promoter       AmpR promoter (fragment): bla
   5946..6749    -  CDS            URA3: orotidine-5'-phosphate decarboxylase, required for uracil biosynthesis; S. cerevisiae URA3; yeast auxotrophic marker, counterselectable with 5-fluoroorotic acid (5-FOA)
   6750..6965    -  promoter       URA3 promoter: S. cerevisiae URA3
   6971..6994    -  promoter       tet promoter (fragment): E. coli promoter for tetracycline efflux protein gene
   7032..7412    +  CDS            RAF1 (fragment): RAF_YEAST - Experimental evidence at transcript level: Swiss-Prot protein existence level 2. Antagonizes transcriptional repression of recombinase FLP by REP1-REP2. May play a role in plasmid partitioning. From Saccharomyces cerevisiae (strain ATCC 204508 / S288c) (Baker's yeast).
   7566..8443    -  rep_origin     2μ ori: yeast 2μ plasmid origin of replication
   8539..8967    -  rep_origin     f1 ori (sequence partly withheld): f1 bacteriophage origin of replication; arrow indicates direction of (+) strand synthesis
>Addgene plasmid #107440 | pYES2.1-cerMET10 | addgene full sequence | sequence record 207590 | Addgene NGS Result
CGGATTAGAAGCCGCCGAGCGGGTGACAGCCCTCCGAAGGAAGACTCTCCTCCGTGCGTCCTCGTCTTCA
CCGGTCGCGTTCCTGAAACGCAGATGTGCCTCGCGCCGCACTGCTCCGAACAATAAAGATTCTACAATAC
TAGCTTTTATGGTTATGAAGAGGAAAAATTGGCAGTAACCTGGCCCCACAAACCTTCAAATGAACGAATC
AAATTAACAACCATAGGATGATAATGCGATTAGTTTTTTAGCCTTATTTCTGGGGTAATTAATCAGCGAA
GCGATGATTTTTGATCTATTAACAGATATATAAATGCAAAAACTGCATAACCACTTTAACTAATACTTTC
AACATTTTCGGTTTGTATTACTTCTTATTCAAATGTAATAAAAGTATCAACAAAAAATTGTTAATATACC
TCTATACTTTAACGTCAAGGAGAAAAAACCCCGGATCGGACTACTAGCAGCTGTAATACGACTCACTATA
GGGAATATTAAGCTCGCCCTTATGCCAGTTGAGTTTGCTACCAATCCTTTTGGCGAGGCCAAAAATGCAA
CTTCACTGCCAAAATATGGTACACCCGTAACTGCCATTTCATCTGTGCTGTTCAATAACGTGGACTCCAT
TTTTGCTTACAAGTCCTTTTCTCAACCCGATTTGCTACACCAAGATCTAAAAAAATGGTCTGAAAAGCGT
GGTAACGAATCACGTGGGAAGCCATTTTTCCAAGAGCTGGATATCAGATCTGGCGCTGGTTTGGCTCCTT
TAGGGTTTTCTCATGGATTGAAGAACACTACAGCAATTGTTGCTCCAGGGTTTTCGCTGCCATACTTCAT
TAACTCTTTGAAAACCGTCTCTCATGATGGTAAGTTTCTTTTGAATGTTGGTGCTTTAAACTACGACAAT
GCTACCGGCTCTGTCACCAACGATTATGTAACCGCATTGGATGCTGCTTCCAAGCTGAAGTATGGTGTCG
TGACTCCGATTTCCGCTAACGAGGTACAAAGTGTCGCCTTACTGGCATTGGCGATTGCCACTTTCAGTAA
TAACTCCGGAGCTATCAATTTATTTGACGGATTAAACTACTCGAAAACCGTCTTGCCGTTGGTCGAATCT
GTTCCTGAGGCATCTATTTTGGCAAAACTATCCAAAGTTATTGCACCAGATGCTGCCTTTGATGATGTCT
TGGATAAGTTTAATGAATTGACTGGATTGAGACTACATAATTTCCAATACTTTGGTGCTCAGGATGCTGA
AACTGTGTTTATCACTTATGGGTCTTTAGAATCCGAATTGTTCAACTCTGCGATTAGTGGTAATAATTCC
AAAATCGGGTTAATCAACGTCAGAGTGCCATTACCTTTTAACGTTGCTAAGTTTGTCACTCACGTTCCAT
CCACTACCAAACAAATTGTTGTTATAGGCCAAACTTTGGATGGTTCTTCGCCTTCTTTCTTGAGATCTCA
AGTTTCAGCCGCCTTATTTTACCACGGCCGCACCTCAATTAGCGTTTCTGAGTACATCTATCAACCAGAT
TTCATTTGGTCCCCAAAAGCTGTCAAATCAATTGTATCGTCATTCATCCCTGAATTCACTTACAATGCCG
ATTCATCTTTCGGCGAAGGATTCATTTATTGGGCCTCTGATAAGAGTATCAATATTGATGTTGCCTCCAA
ACTTGTGAAAGCTCTGTCTTTGGAAGATGGGAAATTTGTGTCTTTGAGAACGAAATTTGATAACTTGGCT
AATGCTGGTACCTTCCAAGCTCAATTTGTGACCTCGAAAGAACAGATACCTGTTTCAAACATCGATTCTA
CGAAATTATCAGTCGTTGAAGATGTCAGTTTATTGAAGCATTTAGACGTAGCTGCTACCGTCGCAGAACA
AGGTTCAATTGCGTTGGTTTCCCAAAAGGCAGTTAAAGATTTGGATTTAAATTCTGTAGAAAGTTACGTC
AAGAATTTGGGAATTCCTGAATCATTCCTAATATCTATTGCGAAGAAAAACATCAAATTGTTTATCATCG
ATGGTGAGACCACTAACGACGAGTCCAAATTGTCCTTGTTTATCCAAGCCGTTTTCTGGAAATTGGCCTT
CGGTCTAGATGTCGCAGAATGTACCAACCGTATCTGGAAAAGCATTGATTCAGGTGCAGACATTTCAGCA
GCCTCGATTTCTGAATTTCTCACTGGTGCATTCAAAAACTTCCTCAGTGAGGTTCCGCTAGCGCTGTACA
CTAAATTTTCTGAAATAAACATTGAAAAGAAAGAGGATGAGGAAGAGCCTGCAGCTTTACCAATTTTCGT
TAATGAAACATCTTTCCTCCCAAATAACAGTACCATTGAAGAAATACCATTACCTGAGACCTCTGAGATC
TCTGATATTGCCAAGAAGTTGTCCTTCAAAGAGGCATATGAAGTTGAGAATAAACTAAGACCCGATTTAC
CCGTCAAGAACTTCGTCGTGAAAGTTAAAGAAAATAGACGTGTTACGCCTGCTGATTATGATAGATATAT
TTTCCATATTGAATTCGATATTTCTGGTACTGGAATGACTTATGACATCGGTGAAGCCCTCGGTATTCAT
GCCAGAAACAATGAATCTTTGGTCAAAGAATTCTTAACCTTCTATGGTCTAAATGAATCCGATGTTGTCT
TAGTCCCCAACAAGGACAACCACCATTTGTTAGAAACAAGAACCGTCTTACAAGCATTTGTGGAAAATTT
GGATATTTTCGGTAAACCACCAAAAAGATTTTACGAATCATTGATTCCATATGCCTCTAACGAAGAGGAG
AAGAAAAAATTAGAGGATTTGGTTACTCCTGCCGGTGCAGTAGATTTGAAGAGATTTCAAGATGTGGAGT
ATTATACATATGCTGACATTTTTGAATTGTTCCCATCTGTTCGCCCATCTCTTGAGGAACTTGTTACTAT
CATTGAACCATTGAAGAGAAGAGAATACTCAATTGCCTCCTCTCAGAAAGTTCATCCAAATGAAGTTCAT
TTATTGATCGTTGTTGTTGATTGGGTGGATAATAAAGGAAGAAAAAGGTACGGTCAAGCTTCTAAGTATA
TCTCAGACCTTGCTGTCGGTTCAGAATTGGTCGTTAGCGTTAAACCATCTGTTATGAAATTACCACCATC
TCCAAAGCAACCAGTTATTATGAGTGGTTTAGGTACTGGTTTGGCACCATTCAAGGCCATTGTTGAAGAG
AAATTATGGCAAAAGCAGCAAGGTTATGAGATTGGTGAAGTCTTCCTATATCTAGGTTCAAGACACAAAA
GAGAAGAATATTTATATGGTGAGTTATGGGAGGCTTACAAAGATGCAGGTATTATCACACACATCGGCGC
TGCTTTCTCAAGAGACCAACCTCAAAAAATTTACATTCAAGATCGTATCAAAGAGAATTTGGATGAATTA
AAAACTGCAATGATTGATAATAAAGGTTCATTTTACTTGTGTGGCCCTACTTGGCCAGTTCCAGATATTA
CTCAAGCTTTGCAAGACATTCTGGCTAAAGACGCCGAGGAAAGAGGCATCAAAGTCGACTTGGATGCCGC
AATTGAAGAATTAAAGGAAGCATCAAGATACATTTTAGAAGTCTACAAGGGCGAGCTTCGAGGTCACCCA
TTCGAAGGTAAGCCTATCCCTAACCCTCTCCTCGGTCTCGATTCTACGCGTACCGGTCATCATCACCATC
ACCATTGAGTTTCTAGAGGGCCGCATCATGTAATTAGTTATGTCACGCTTACATTCACGCCCTCCCCCCA
CATCCGCTCTAACCGAAAAGGAAGGAGTTAGACAACCTGAAGTCTAGGTCCCTATTTATTTTTTTATAGT
TATGTTAGTATTAAGAACGTTATTTATATTTCAAATTTTTCTTTTTTTTCTGTACAGACGCGTGTACGCA
TGTAACATTATACTGAAAACCTTGCTTGAGAAGGTTTTGGGACGCTCGAAGGCTTTAATTTGCAAGCTGC
GGCCCTGCATTAATGAATCGGCCAACGCGCGGGGAGAGGCGGTTTGCGTATTGGGCGCTCTTCCGCTTCC
TCGCTCACTGACTCGCTGCGCTCGGTCGTTCGGCTGCGGCGAGCGGTATCAGCTCACTCAAAGGCGGTAA
TACGGTTATCCACAGAATCAGGGGATAACGCAGGAAAGAACATGTGAGCAAAAGGCCAGCAAAAGGCCAG
GAACCGTAAAAAGGCCGCGTTGCTGGCGTTTTTCCATAGGCTCCGCCCCCCTGACGAGCATCACAAAAAT
CGACGCTCAAGTCAGAGGTGGCGAAACCCGACAGGACTATAAAGATACCAGGCGTTTCCCCCTGGAAGCT
CCCTCGTGCGCTCTCCTGTTCCGACCCTGCCGCTTACCGGATACCTGTCCGCCTTTCTCCCTTCGGGAAG
CGTGGCGCTTTCTCATAGCTCACGCTGTAGGTATCTCAGTTCGGTGTAGGTCGTTCGCTCCAAGCTGGGC
TGTGTGCACGAACCCCCCGTTCAGCCCGACCGCTGCGCCTTATCCGGTAACTATCGTCTTGAGTCCAACC
CGGTAAGACACGACTTATCGCCACTGGCAGCAGCCACTGGTAACAGGATTAGCAGAGCGAGGTATGTAGG
CGGTGCTACAGAGTTCTTGAAGTGGTGGCCTAACTACGGCTACACTAGAAGAACAGTATTTGGTATCTGC
GCTCTGCTGAAGCCAGTTACCTTCGGAAAAAGAGTTGGTAGCTCTTGATCCGGCAAACAAACCACCGCTG
GTAGCGGTGGTTTTTTTGTTTGCAAGCAGCAGATTACGCGCAGAAAAAAAGGATCTCAAGAAGATCCTTT
GATCTTTTCTACGGGGTCTGACGCTCAGTGGAACGAAAACTCACGTTAAGGGATTTTGGTCATGAGATTA
TCAAAAAGGATCTTCACCTAGATCCTTTTAAATTAAAAATGAAGTTTTAAATCAATCTAAAGTATATATG
AGTAAACTTGGTCTGACAGTTACCAATGCTTAATCAGTGAGGCACCTATCTCAGCGATCTGTCTATTTCG
TTCATCCATAGTTGCCTGACTCCCCGTCGTGTAGATAACTACGATACGGGAGGGCTTACCATCTGGCCCC
AGTGCTGCAATGATACCGCGAGACCCACGCTCACCGGCTCCAGATTTATCAGCAATAAACCAGCCAGCCG
GAAGGGCCGAGCGCAGAAGTGGTCCTGCAACTTTATCCGCCTCCATCCAGTCTATTAATTGTTGCCGGGA
AGCTAGAGTAAGTAGTTCGCCAGTTAATAGTTTGCGCAACGTTGTTGCCATTGCTACAGGCATCGTGGTG
TCACGCTCGTCGTTTGGTATGGCTTCATTCAGCTCCGGTTCCCAACGATCAAGGCGAGTTACATGATCCC
CCATGTTGTGCAAAAAAGCGGTTAGCTCCTTCGGTCCTCCGATCGTTGTCAGAAGTAAGTTGGCCGCAGT
GTTATCACTCATGGTTATGGCAGCACTGCATAATTCTCTTACTGTCATGCCATCCGTAAGATGCTTTTCT
GTGACTGGTGAGTACTCAACCAAGTCATTCTGAGAATAGTGTATGCGGCGACCGAGTTGCTCTTGCCCGG
CGTCAATACGGGATAATACCGCGCCACATAGCAGAACTTTAAAAGTGCTCATCATTGGAAAACGTTCTTC
GGGGCGAAAACTCTCAAGGATCTTACCGCTGTTGAGATCCAGTTCGATGTAACCCACTCGTGCACCCAAC
TGATCTTCAGCATCTTTTACTTTCACCAGCGTTTCTGGGTGAGCAAAAACAGGAAGGCAAAATGCCGCAA
AAAAGGGAATAAGGGCGACACGGAAATGTTGAATACTCATACTCTTCCTTTTTCAATGGGTAATAACTGA
TATAATTAAATTGAAGCTCTAATTTGTGAGTTTAGTATACATGCATTTACTTATAATACAGTTTTTTAGT
TTTGCTGGCCGCATCTTCTCAAATATGCTTCCCAGCCTGCTTTTCTGTAACGTTCACCCTCTACCTTAGC
ATCCCTTCCCTTTGCAAATAGTCCTCTTCCAACAATAATAATGTCAGATCCTGTAGAGACCACATCATCC
ACGGTTCTATACTGTTGACCCAATGCGTCTCCCTTGTCATCTAAACCCACACCGGGTGTCATAATCAACC
AATCGTAACCTTCATCTCTTCCACCCATGTCTCTTTGAGCAATAAAGCCGATAACAAAATCTTTGTCGCT
CTTCGCAATGTCAACAGTACCCTTAGTATATTCTCCAGTAGATAGGGAGCCCTTGCATGACAATTCTGCT
AACATCAAAAGGCCTCTAGGTTCCTTTGTTACTTCTTCTGCCGCCTGCTTCAAACCGCTAACAATACCTG
GGCCCACCACACCGTGTGCATTCGTAATGTCTGCCCATTCTGCTATTCTGTATACACCCGCAGAGTACTG
CAATTTGACTGTATTACCAATGTCAGCAAATTTTCTGTCTTCGAAGAGTAAAAAATTGTACTTGGCGGAT
AATGCCTTTAGCGGCTTAACTGTGCCCTCCATGGAAAAATCAGTCAAGATATCCACATGTGTTTTTAGTA
AACAAATTTTGGGACCTAATGCTTCAACTAACTCCAGTAATTCCTTGGTGGTACGAACATCCAATGAAGC
ACACAAGTTTGTTTGCTTTTCGTGCATGATATTAAATAGCTTGGCAGCAACAGGACTAGGATGAGTAGCA
GCACGTTCCTTATATGTAGCTTTCGACATGATTTATCTTCGTTTCCTGCAGGTTTTTGTTCTGTGCAGTT
GGGTTAAGAATACTGGGCAATTTCATGTTTCTTCAACACTACATATGCGTATATATACCAATCTAAGTCT
GTGCTCCTTCCTTCGTTCTTCCTTCTGTTCGGAGATTACCGAATCAAAAAAATTTCAAGGAAACCGAAAT
CAAAAAAAAGAATAAAAAAAAAATGATGAATTGAAAAGCTAGCTTATCGATGATAAGCTGTCAAACATGA
GAATTAATTCCACGGACTATAGACTATACCTAGTATACTCCGTCTACTGTACGATACACTTCCGCTCAGG
TCCTTGTCCTTTAACGAGGCCTTACCACTCTTTTGTTACTCTATTGATCCAGCTCAGCAAAGGCAGTGTG
ATCTAAGATTCTATCTTCGCGATGTAGTAAAACTAGCTAGACCGAGAAAGAGACTAGAAATGCAAAAGGC
ACTTCTACAATGGCTGCCATCATTATTATCCGATGTGACGCTGCAGCTTCTCAATGATATTCGAATACGC
TTTGAGGAGATACAGCCTAATATCCGACAAACTGTTTTACAGATTTACGATCGTACTTGTTACCCATCAT
TGAATTTTGAACATCCGAACCTGGGAGTTTTCCCTGAAACAGATAGTATATTTGAACCTGTATAATAATA
TATAGTCTAGCGCTTTACGGAAGACAATGTATGTATTTCGGTTCCTGGAGAAACTATTGCATCTATTGCA
TAGGTAATCTTGCACGTCGCATCCCCGGTTCATTTTCTGCGTTTCCATCTTGCACTTCAATAGCATATCT
TTGTTAACGAAGCATCTGTGCTTCATTTTGTAGAACAAAAATGCAACGCGAGAGCGCTAATTTTTCAAAC
AAAGAATCTGAGCTGCATTTTTACAGAACAGAAATGCAACGCGAAAGCGCTATTTTACCAACGAAGAATC
TGTGCTTCATTTTTGTAAAACAAAAATGCAACGCGAGAGCGCTAATTTTTCAAACAAAGAATCTGAGCTG
CATTTTTACAGAACAGAAATGCAACGCGAGAGCGCTATTTTACCAACAAAGAATCTATACTTCTTTTTTG
TTCTACAAAAATGCATCCCGAGAGCGCTATTTTTCTAACAAAGCATCTTAGATTACTTTTTTTCTCCTTT
GTGCGCTCTATAATGCAGTCTCTTGATAACTTTTTGCACTGTAGGTCCGTTAAGGTTAGAAGAAGGCTAC
TTTGGTGTCTATTTTCTCTTCCATAAAAAAAGCCTGACTCCACTTCCCGCGTTTACTGATTACTAGCGAA
GCTGCGGGTGCATTTTTTCAAGATAAAGGCATCCCCGATTATATTCTATACCGATGTGGATTGCGCATAC
TTTGTGAACAGAAAGTGATAGCGTTGATGATTCTTCATTGGTCAGAAAATTATGAACGGTTTCTTCTATT
TTGTCTCTATATACTACGTATAGGAAATGTTTACATTTTCGTATTGTTTTCGATTCACTCTATGAATAGT
TCTTACTACAATTTTTTTGTCTAAAGAGTAATACTAGAGATAAACATAAAAAATGTAGAGGTCGAGTTTA
GATGCAAGTTCAAGGAGCGAAAGGTGGATGGGTAGGTTATATAGGGATATAGCACAGAGATATATAGCAA
AGAGATACTTTTGAGCAATGTTTGTGGAAGCGGTATTCGCAATGGGAAGCTCC
[37 nt withheld, positions 8454-8490]
AGATTGTATAAGCAAATATTTAAATTGTAAGCGTTAATATTTTGTTAAAATTCGCGTTAAATTTTTGTTA
AATCAGCTCATTTTTTAACCAATAGGCCGAAATCGGCAAAATCCCTTATAAATCAAAAGAATAGACCGAG
ATAGGGT
[37 nt withheld, positions 8638-8674]
AAAGAACGTGGACTCCAACGTCAAAGG
[49 nt withheld, positions 8702-8750]
T
[91 nt withheld, positions 8752-8842]
G
[124 nt withheld, positions 8844-8967]
GGGGATCGATCCACTAGTCCA
