>Addgene plasmid #107440 | pYES2.1-cerMET10 | depositor partial sequence | sequence record 202664 | Coding sequence for S. cerevisiae MET10 gene (without the stop codon)
ATGCCAGTTGAGTTTGCTACCAATCCTTTTGGCGAGGCCAAAAATGCAACTTCACTGCCAAAATATGGTA
CACCCGTAACTGCCATTTCATCTGTGCTGTTCAATAACGTGGACTCCATTTTTGCTTACAAGTCCTTTTC
TCAACCCGATTTGCTACACCAAGATCTAAAAAAATGGTCTGAAAAGCGTGGTAACGAATCACGTGGGAAG
CCATTTTTCCAAGAGCTGGATATCAGATCTGGCGCTGGTTTGGCTCCTTTAGGGTTTTCTCATGGATTGA
AGAACACTACAGCAATTGTTGCTCCAGGGTTTTCGCTGCCATACTTCATTAACTCTTTGAAAACCGTCTC
TCATGATGGTAAGTTTCTTTTGAATGTTGGTGCTTTAAACTACGACAATGCTACCGGCTCTGTCACCAAC
GATTATGTAACCGCATTGGATGCTGCTTCCAAGCTGAAGTATGGTGTCGTGACTCCGATTTCCGCTAACG
AGGTACAAAGTGTCGCCTTACTGGCATTGGCGATTGCCACTTTCAGTAATAACTCCGGAGCTATCAATTT
ATTTGACGGATTAAACTACTCGAAAACCGTCTTGCCGTTGGTCGAATCTGTTCCTGAGGCATCTATTTTG
GCAAAACTATCCAAAGTTATTGCACCAGATGCTGCCTTTGATGATGTCTTGGATAAGTTTAATGAATTGA
CTGGATTGAGACTACATAATTTCCAATACTTTGGTGCTCAGGATGCTGAAACTGTGTTTATCACTTATGG
GTCTTTAGAATCCGAATTGTTCAACTCTGCGATTAGTGGTAATAATTCCAAAATCGGGTTAATCAACGTC
AGAGTGCCATTACCTTTTAACGTTGCTAAGTTTGTCACTCACGTTCCATCCACTACCAAACAAATTGTTG
TTATAGGCCAAACTTTGGATGGTTCTTCGCCTTCTTTCTTGAGATCTCAAGTTTCAGCCGCCTTATTTTA
CCACGGCCGCACCTCAATTAGCGTTTCTGAGTACATCTATCAACCAGATTTCATTTGGTCCCCAAAAGCT
GTCAAATCAATTGTATCGTCATTCATCCCTGAATTCACTTACAATGCCGATTCATCTTTCGGCGAAGGAT
TCATTTATTGGGCCTCTGATAAGAGTATCAATATTGATGTTGCCTCCAAACTTGTGAAAGCTCTGTCTTT
GGAAGATGGGAAATTTGTGTCTTTGAGAACGAAATTTGATAACTTGGCTAATGCTGGTACCTTCCAAGCT
CAATTTGTGACCTCGAAAGAACAGATACCTGTTTCAAACATCGATTCTACGAAATTATCAGTCGTTGAAG
ATGTCAGTTTATTGAAGCATTTAGACGTAGCTGCTACCGTCGCAGAACAAGGTTCAATTGCGTTGGTTTC
CCAAAAGGCAGTTAAAGATTTGGATTTAAATTCTGTAGAAAGTTACGTCAAGAATTTGGGAATTCCTGAA
TCATTCCTAATATCTATTGCGAAGAAAAACATCAAATTGTTTATCATCGATGGTGAGACCACTAACGACG
AGTCCAAATTGTCCTTGTTTATCCAAGCCGTTTTCTGGAAATTGGCCTTCGGTCTAGATGTCGCAGAATG
TACCAACCGTATCTGGAAAAGCATTGATTCAGGTGCAGACATTTCAGCAGCCTCGATTTCTGAATTTCTC
ACTGGTGCATTCAAAAACTTCCTCAGTGAGGTTCCGCTAGCGCTGTACACTAAATTTTCTGAAATAAACA
TTGAAAAGAAAGAGGATGAGGAAGAGCCTGCAGCTTTACCAATTTTCGTTAATGAAACATCTTTCCTCCC
AAATAACAGTACCATTGAAGAAATACCATTACCTGAGACCTCTGAGATCTCTGATATTGCCAAGAAGTTG
TCCTTCAAAGAGGCATATGAAGTTGAGAATAAACTAAGACCCGATTTACCCGTCAAGAACTTCGTCGTGA
AAGTTAAAGAAAATAGACGTGTTACGCCTGCTGATTATGATAGATATATTTTCCATATTGAATTCGATAT
TTCTGGTACTGGAATGACTTATGACATCGGTGAAGCCCTCGGTATTCATGCCAGAAACAATGAATCTTTG
GTCAAAGAATTCTTAACCTTCTATGGTCTAAATGAATCCGATGTTGTCTTAGTCCCCAACAAGGACAACC
ACCATTTGTTAGAAACAAGAACCGTCTTACAAGCATTTGTGGAAAATTTGGATATTTTCGGTAAACCACC
AAAAAGATTTTACGAATCATTGATTCCATATGCCTCTAACGAAGAGGAGAAGAAAAAATTAGAGGATTTG
GTTACTCCTGCCGGTGCAGTAGATTTGAAGAGATTTCAAGATGTGGAGTATTATACATATGCTGACATTT
TTGAATTGTTCCCATCTGTTCGCCCATCTCTTGAGGAACTTGTTACTATCATTGAACCATTGAAGAGAAG
AGAATACTCAATTGCCTCCTCTCAGAAAGTTCATCCAAATGAAGTTCATTTATTGATCGTTGTTGTTGAT
TGGGTGGATAATAAAGGAAGAAAAAGGTACGGTCAAGCTTCTAAGTATATCTCAGACCTTGCTGTCGGTT
CAGAATTGGTCGTTAGCGTTAAACCATCTGTTATGAAATTACCACCATCTCCAAAGCAACCAGTTATTAT
GAGTGGTTTAGGTACTGGTTTGGCACCATTCAAGGCCATTGTTGAAGAGAAATTATGGCAAAAGCAGCAA
GGTTATGAGATTGGTGAAGTCTTCCTATATCTAGGTTCAAGACACAAAAGAGAAGAATATTTATATGGTG
AGTTATGGGAGGCTTACAAAGATGCAGGTATTATCACACACATCGGCGCTGCTTTCTCAAGAGACCAACC
TCAAAAAATTTACATTCAAGATCGTATCAAAGAGAATTTGGATGAATTAAAAACTGCAATGATTGATAAT
AAAGGTTCATTTTACTTGTGTGGCCCTACTTGGCCAGTTCCAGATATTACTCAAGCTTTGCAAGACATTC
TGGCTAAAGACGCCGAGGAAAGAGGCATCAAAGTCGACTTGGATGCCGCAATTGAAGAATTAAAGGAAGC
ATCAAGATACATTTTAGAAGTCTAC
